Addgene plasmid #230186: AiP12092 - pAAV-AiE0402m-minBG-SYFP2-WPRE3-BGHpA (Alias: CN2092)
Purpose: AiE0402m is an enhancer sequence, designed to drive AAV-mediated transgene expression in specific populations of brain cells
Depositing lab: Allen Institute for Brain Science & Boaz Levi. Depositing organization: Allen Institute. Publication: A suite of enhancer AAVs and transgenic mouse lines for genetic access to cortical cell types. Ben-Simon Y, Hooper M, Narayan S, Daigle TL, Dwivedi D, Way SW, Oster A, Stafford DA, Mich JK, Taormina MJ, Martinez RA, Opitz-Araya X, Roth JR, Alexander JR, Allen S, Amster A, Arbuckle J, Ayala A, Baker PM, Bakken TE, Barcelli T, Barta S, Bendrick J, Bertagnolli D, Bielstein C, Bishwakarma P, Bowlus J, Boyer G, Brouner K, Casian B, Casper T, Chakka AB, Chakrabarty R, Chance RK, Chavan S, Clark M, Colbert K, Collman F, Daniel S, Departee M, DiValentin P, Donadio N, Dotson N, Egdorf T, Fliss T, Gabitto M, Garcia J, Gary A, Gasperini M, Gloe J, Goldy J, Gore BB, Graybuck L, Greisman N, Haeseleer F, Halterman C, Haradon Z, Hastings SD, Helback O, Ho W, Hockemeyer D, Huang C, Huff S, Hunker A, Johansen N, Jones D, Juneau Z, Kalmbach B, Kannan M, Khem S, Kussick E, Kutsal R, Larsen R, Lee C, Lee AY, Leibly M, Lenz GH, Li S, Liang E, Lusk N, Madigan Z, Malloy J, Malone J, McCue R, Melchor J, Mollenkopf T, Moosman S, Morin E, Newman D, Ng L, Ngo K, Omstead V, Otto S, Oyama A, Pena N, Pham T, Phillips E, Pom CA, Potekhina L, Ransford S, Ray PL, Rette D, Reynoldson C, Rimorin C, Rocha D, Ruiz A, Sanchez REA, Sawyer L, Sedeno-Cortes A, Sevigny JP, Shapovalova N, Shepard N, Shulga L, Sigler AR, Siverts L, Soliman S, Somasundaram S, Staats B, Stewart K, Szelenyi E, Tieu M, Trader C, Tran A, van Velthoven CTJ, Walker M, Wang Y, Weed N, Wirthlin M, Wood T, Wynalda B, Yao Z, Zhou T, Ariza J, Dee N, Reding M, Ronellenfitch K, Mufti S, Sunkin SM, Smith KA, Esposito L, Waters J, Thyagarajan B, Yao S, Lein ES, Zeng H, Levi BP, Ngai J, Ting JT, Tasic B. Cell. 2025 May 16:S0092-8674(25)00513-6. doi: 10.1016/j.cell.2025.05.002. PubMed 40403729.
Backbone
  Vector backbone: pAAV2
  Vector type: AAV
Growth in bacteria
  Bacterial resistance: Ampicillin, 100 μg/mL
  Growth temperature: 37°C
  Growth strain: NEB Stable
  Copy number: High Copy
Gene/Insert
  Gene/Insert name: SYFP2
  Species: Synthetic
  Promoter: minBG
  Cloning method: Gibson Cloning
Terms and licenses: Academic/Nonprofit Terms; Industry Terms: Not Available to Industry
How to cite: AiP12092 - pAAV-AiE0402m-minBG-SYFP2-WPRE3-BGHpA (Alias: CN2092) was a gift from Allen Institute for Brain Science & Boaz Levi (Addgene plasmid # 230186 ; http://n2t.net/addgene:230186 ; RRID:Addgene_230186)
