[The description below was written by a language model from this plasmid's Addgene catalogue record and pLannotate feature annotations shown in this document.]
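Description:
AiP12092 - pAAV-AiE0402m-minBG-SYFP2-WPRE3-BGHpA (alias CN2092) is an AAV transfer plasmid built on a pAAV2 backbone and intended for packaging an enhancer-driven fluorescent reporter into recombinant adeno-associated virus. In bacteria it is maintained as a high-copy plasmid through a ColE1/pUC-type origin and selected with ampicillin via the β-lactamase gene and its native promoter. The backbone also carries an f1 phage origin and short remnants of pBR322 rop and bom sequences. The recorded propagation strain is a recombination-deficient host of the kind commonly chosen to keep repeat-rich ITR plasmids intact.

The payload lies between AAV2 inverted terminal repeats, which provide the cis signals for genome replication and encapsidation. One ITR is annotated in full, while the other is detected only as two short fragments; this may reflect annotation or sequencing difficulty across the hairpin-forming repeat rather than a real truncation, and the record does not settle the point. Within the cassette, the AiE0402m enhancer is placed upstream of a minimal beta-globin promoter (minBG), which has little activity alone, so expression depends on the cell-type specificity of the enhancer. Neither the enhancer nor minBG was picked up by the automated annotation, so both are known only from the construct name and catalogue fields. They drive SYFP2, a rapidly maturing monomeric yellow fluorescent protein, followed by WPRE3, a shortened woodchuck posttranscriptional element (annotated as two WPRE fragments) that boosts transcript expression while saving packaging space, and a bovine growth hormone polyadenylation signal.

The construct belongs to a collection of enhancer AAVs developed for genetic access to cortical cell types. It serves to label, and to evaluate the specificity of, the brain cell populations in which AiE0402m is active; the record does not state which populations these are.
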