Features (pLannotate 1.2.2; 14 found; start..end, strand, type, name):
    374..401     -  repeat_region  AAV2 ITR (fragment): inverted terminal repeat of adeno-associated virus serotype 2 inverted
    430..457     -  repeat_region  AAV2 ITR (fragment): inverted terminal repeat of adeno-associated virus serotype 2 inverted
    530..1118    -  rep_origin     ori: high-copy-number ColE1/pMB1/pBR322/pUC origin of replication
   1289..2149    -  CDS            AmpR: β-lactamase; bla; confers resistance to ampicillin, carbenicillin, and related antibiotics
   2150..2254    -  promoter       AmpR promoter: bla
   2349..2384    +  CDS            rop (fragment): Rop protein, which maintains plasmids at low copy number; rop
   2486..2535    +  misc_feature   bom (fragment): basis of mobility region from pBR322
   2536..2991    -  rep_origin     f1 ori (sequence partly withheld): f1 bacteriophage origin of replication; arrow indicates direction of (+) strand synthesis
   3010..3061    +  misc_feature   bom (fragment): basis of mobility region from pBR322
   3066..3206    -  repeat_region  AAV2 ITR: inverted terminal repeat of adeno-associated virus serotype 2 inverted
   3324..3435    -  polyA_signal   bGH poly(A) signal: bovine growth hormone polyadenylation signal
   3452..3532    -  misc_feature   WPRE (fragment): woodchuck hepatitis virus posttranscriptional regulatory element
   3538..3695    -  misc_feature   WPRE (fragment): woodchuck hepatitis virus posttranscriptional regulatory element
   3735..4451    -  CDS            SYFP2: SYFP2 is a basic (constitutively fluorescent) yellow fluorescent protein published in 2006, derived from Aequorea victoria. It is reported to be a very rapidly-maturing monomer with moderate acid sensitivity.
>Addgene plasmid #230186 | AiP12092 - pAAV-AiE0402m-minBG-SYFP2-WPRE3-BGHpA (Alias: CN2092) | addgene full sequence | sequence record 470440 | Addgene NGS Result
AAGAACCACAACTCCCGAGGGCAATCAATCCCCTCAGAACACTGCCCACCCAAGCCTCGCCTCCTCTCTC
CCCATTCCCTTCCCTGACAGCCTCCGGCCACCCCAGGACCTCAGAGTCGGCTCTGGAGCACACAGACAAT
GGGCTGATTGTTGTAAGATTCTGTCATGCTCTTTGAAACATTCCTCATGAAAAGAACCATACAATGTGCA
AACAGTGGCAGACAGCACAGGGTGGGGCAGGAGGAAGGCAAGCACCAAAAAGCCACCACCAATAGCATCT
AGCCCAGCAGGGGGACCTACTGTGTGCCAGGCCCTTCTCTAAGCACGCGTGCGGCCGCAGGAACCCCTAG
TGATGGAGTTGGCCACTCCCTCTCTGCGCGCTCGCTCGCTCACTGAGGCCGGGCGACCAAAGGTCGCCCG
ACGCCCGGGCGGCCTCAGTGAGCGAGCGAGCGCGCAGCTGCCTGCAGGACATGTGAGCAAAAGGCCAGCA
AAAGGCCAGGAACCGTAAAAAGGCCGCGTTGCTGGCGTTTTTCCATAGGCTCCGCCCCCCTGACGAGCAT
CACAAAAATCGACGCTCAAGTCAGAGGTGGCGAAACCCGACAGGACTATAAAGATACCAGGCGTTTCCCC
CTGGAAGCTCCCTCGTGCGCTCTCCTGTTCCGACCCTGCCGCTTACCGGATACCTGTCCGCCTTTCTCCC
TTCGGGAAGCGTGGCGCTTTCTCATAGCTCACGCTGTAGGTATCTCAGTTCGGTGTAGGTCGTTCGCTCC
AAGCTGGGCTGTGTGCACGAACCCCCCGTTCAGCCCGACCGCTGCGCCTTATCCGGTAACTATCGTCTTG
AGTCCAACCCGGTAAGACACGACTTATCGCCACTGGCAGCAGCCACTGGTAACAGGATTAGCAGAGCGAG
GTATGTAGGCGGTGCTACAGAGTTCTTGAAGTGGTGGCCTAACTACGGCTACACTAGAAGAACAGTATTT
GGTATCTGCGCTCTGCTGAAGCCAGTTACCTTCGGAAAAAGAGTTGGTAGCTCTTGATCCGGCAAACAAA
CCACCGCTGGTAGCGGTGGTTTTTTTGTTTGCAAGCAGCAGATTACGCGCAGAAAAAAAGGATCTCAAGA
AGATCCTTTGATCTTTTCTACGGGGTCTGACGCTCAGTGGAACGAAAACTCACGTTAAGGGATTTTGGTC
ATGAGATTATCAAAAAGGATCTTCACCTAGATCCTTTTAAATTAAAAATGAAGTTTTAAATCAATCTAAA
GTATATATGAGTAAACTTGGTCTGACAGTTACCAATGCTTAATCAGTGAGGCACCTATCTCAGCGATCTG
TCTATTTCGTTCATCCATAGTTGCCTGACTCCCCGTCGTGTAGATAACTACGATACGGGAGGGCTTACCA
TCTGGCCCCAGTGCTGCAATGATACCGCGAGACCCACGCTCACCGGCTCCAGATTTATCAGCAATAAACC
AGCCAGCCGGAAGGGCCGAGCGCAGAAGTGGTCCTGCAACTTTATCCGCCTCCATCCAGTCTATTAATTG
TTGCCGGGAAGCTAGAGTAAGTAGTTCGCCAGTTAATAGTTTGCGCAACGTTGTTGCCATTGCTACAGGC
ATCGTGGTGTCACGCTCGTCGTTTGGTATGGCTTCATTCAGCTCCGGTTCCCAACGATCAAGGCGAGTTA
CATGATCCCCCATGTTGTGCAAAAAAGCGGTTAGCTCCTTCGGTCCTCCGATCGTTGTCAGAAGTAAGTT
GGCCGCAGTGTTATCACTCATGGTTATGGCAGCACTGCATAATTCTCTTACTGTCATGCCATCCGTAAGA
TGCTTTTCTGTGACTGGTGAGTACTCAACCAAGTCATTCTGAGAATAGTGTATGCGGCGACCGAGTTGCT
CTTGCCCGGCGTCAATACGGGATAATACCGCGCCACATAGCAGAACTTTAAAAGTGCTCATCATTGGAAA
ACGTTCTTCGGGGCGAAAACTCTCAAGGATCTTACCGCTGTTGAGATCCAGTTCGATGTAACCCACTCGT
GCACCCAACTGATCTTCAGCATCTTTTACTTTCACCAGCGTTTCTGGGTGAGCAAAAACAGGAAGGCAAA
ATGCCGCAAAAAAGGGAATAAGGGCGACACGGAAATGTTGAATACTCATACTCTTCCTTTTTCAATATTA
TTGAAGCATTTATCAGGGTTATTGTCTCATGAGCGGATACATATTTGAATGTATTTAGAAAAATAAACAA
ATAGGGGTTCCGCGCACATTTCCCCGAAAAGTGCCACCTGACGTCTAAGAAACCATTATTATCATGACAT
TAACCTATAAAAATAGGCGTATCACGAGGCCCTTTCGTCTCGCGCGTTTCGGTGATGACGGTGAAAACCT
CTGACACATGCAGCTCCCGGAGACGGTCACAGCTTGTCTGTAAGCGGATGCCGGGAGCAGACAAGCCCGT
CAGGGCGCGTCAGCGGGTGTTGGCGGGTGTCGGGGCTGGCTTAACTATGCGGCATCAGAGCAGATTGTAC
TGAGAGTGCACCATAAAATTGTAAACGTTAATATTTTGTTAAAATTCGCGTTAAATTTTTGTTAAATCAG
CTCATTTTTTAACCAATAGACCGAAATCGGCAAAATCCCTTATAAATCAAAAGAATAGCCCGAGATAGAG
T
[37 nt withheld, positions 2662-2698]
AAAGAACGTGGACTCCAACGTCAAAGG
[141 nt withheld, positions 2726-2866]
G
[46 nt withheld, positions 2868-2913]
A
[95 nt withheld, positions 2915-3009]
TATGCGGTGTGAAATACCGCACAGATGCGTAAGGAGAAAATACCGCATCAGGCGCCCCTGCAGGCAGCTG
CGCGCTCGCTCGCTCACTGAGGCCGCCCGGGCAAAGCCCGGGCGTCGGGCGACCTTTGGTCGCCCGGCCT
CAGTGAGCGAGCGAGCGCGCAGAGAGGGAGTGGCCAACTCCATCACTAGGGGTTCCTGCGGCCGCTCGGT
CCGCACGTGAGATCTCATGCCTGCTATTGTCTTCCCAATCCTCCCCCTTGCTGTCCTGCCCCACCCCACC
CCCCAGAATAGAATGACACCTACTCAGACAATGCGATGCAATTTCCTCATTTTATTAGGAAAGGACAGTG
GGAGTGGCACCTTCCAGGGTCAAGGAAGGCACGGGGGAGGGGCAAACAACAGATGGCTGGCAACTAGAAG
GCACAGTCGAAGATCTCTCGAGCCACGGAATTGTCAGTGCCCAACAGCCGAGCCCCTGTCCAGCAGCGGG
CAAGGCAGGCGGCGATGAGTTCCGCCGTGGCAAGAACTAACCAGGATTTATACAAGGAGGAGAAAATGAA
AGCCATACGGGAAGCAATAGCATGATACAAAGGCATTAAAGCAGCGTATCCACATAGCGTAAAAGGAGCA
ACATAGTTAAGAATACCAGTCAATCTTTCACAAATTTTGTAATCCAGAGGTTGATTATGATATCGAATTC
GCGGCCGCGGCGCGCCGTCGACTTACTTGTACAGCTCGTCCATGCCGAGAGTGATCCCGGCGGCGGTCAC
GAACTCCAGCAGGACCATGTGATCGCGCTTCTCGTTGGGGTCTTTGCTCAGCTTGGACTGGTAGCTCAGG
TAGTGGTTGTCGGGCAGCAGCACGGGGCCGTCGCCGATGGGGGTGTTCTGCTGGTAGTGGTCGGCGAGCT
GCACGCCGCCGTCCTCGATGTTGTGGCGGATCTTGAAGTTGGCCTTGATGCCGTTCTTCTGCTTGTCGGC
GGTGATATAGACGTTGTGGCTGTTGTAGTTGTACTCCAGCTTGTGCCCCAGGATGTTGCCGTCCTCCTTG
AAGTCGATGCCCTTCAGCTCGATGCGGTTCACCAGGGTGTCGCCCTCGAACTTCACCTCGGCGCGGGTCT
TGTAGTTGCCGTCGTCCTTGAAGAAGATGGTGCGCTCCTGGACGTAGCCTTCGGGCATGGCGGACTTGAA
GAAGTCGTGCTGCTTCATGTGGTCGGGGTAGCGGGCGAAGCACTGCACGCCGTAGCCCAGGGTGGTCACG
AGGGTGGGCCAGGGCACGGGCAGCTTGCCGGTGGTGCAGATCAGCTTCAGGGTCAGCTTGCCGTAGGTGG
CATCGCCCTCGCCCTCGCCGGACACGCTGAACTTGTGGCCGTTTACGTCGCCGTCCAGCTCGACCAGGAT
GGGCACCACCCCGGTGAACAGCTCCTCGCCCTTGCTCACCATGGTGGCGACCGGTAGCGCTAGCTTCGAA
AGATCTGGATCCCAGAAGCAAATGTAAGCAATAGATGGCTCTGCCCTGACTTTTATGCCCAGCCCGAGCT
CGGGTCCCAAATAGCTTGTGCATAAAAAGACCTGAACAAAAGGCCTGATTCTGACAC
